Addgene plasmid #100842: pAAV.CAG.Flex.GCaMP6s.WPRE.SV40
Purpose: AAV expression of Cre recombinase-activated ultrasensitive protein calcium sensor from CAG promoter
Depositing lab: Douglas Kim & GENIE Project. Publication: Ultrasensitive fluorescent proteins for imaging neuronal activity. Chen TW, Wardill TJ, Sun Y, Pulver SR, Renninger SL, Baohan A, Schreiter ER, Kerr RA, Orger MB, Jayaraman V, Looger LL, Svoboda K, Kim DS. Nature. 2013 Jul 18;499(7458):295-300. doi: 10.1038/nature12354. PubMed 23868258.
Backbone
  Vector backbone: pAAV
  Vector type: Mammalian Expression, AAV
Growth in bacteria
  Bacterial resistance: Ampicillin, 100 μg/mL
  Growth temperature: 37°C
  Growth strain: NEB Stable
  Copy number: Unknown
Gene/Insert
  Gene/Insert name: GCaMP6s (alt name: GCaMP3 variant 641)
  Species: Synthetic
  Insert size (bp): 1353
  Mutation: GCaMP3-K78H T302L R303P D380Y T381R S383T R392G
  Promoter: CAG
  Cloning method: Unknown
  Sequencing primers: 5′ unknown
Terms and licenses: Academic/Nonprofit Terms; Industry Terms: Not Available to Industry
Depositor comments: This plasmid was previously available as pAAV.CAG.Flex.GCaMP6s.WPRE.SV40 (p2818) from the Penn Vector Core. This plasmid was created as part of the GENIE project at Janelia Research Campus.
How to cite: pAAV.CAG.Flex.GCaMP6s.WPRE.SV40 was a gift from Douglas Kim & GENIE Project (Addgene plasmid # 100842 ; http://n2t.net/addgene:100842 ; RRID:Addgene_100842) For viral preps, please replace (Addgene plasmid # 100842) in the above sentence with: (Addgene viral prep # 100842-AAV1), (Addgene viral prep # 100842-AAV5), or (Addgene viral prep # 100842-AAV9)
