[The description below was written by a language model from this plasmid's Addgene catalogue record and pLannotate feature annotations shown in this document.]
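Description:
pAAV.CAG.Flex.GCaMP6s.WPRE.SV40 is an adeno-associated virus transfer plasmid for Cre-dependent expression of the genetically encoded calcium indicator GCaMP6s in mammalian cells. The 6,379-nt plasmid is maintained in bacteria through a high-copy ColE1/pUC-type origin and selected with ampicillin via the β-lactamase gene. An f1 phage origin and small lacZα and lacI remnants are also present in the backbone. Two AAV2 inverted terminal repeats flank the expression cassette, one of them annotated only as a fragment spanning the sequence origin. These repeats define the segment that is replicated and packaged into AAV particles when helper functions are supplied in trans.

Between the ITRs, the CAG promoter is annotated as a CMV enhancer fragment, the chicken β-actin promoter and chimeric β-actin/β-globin intron sequences. It sits upstream of a FLEX (double-inverted) switch. The 1,353-bp GCaMP6s coding sequence lies in the antisense orientation relative to the promoter. It is bracketed on each side by a lox2272 and a loxP site, with the two pairs in opposing orientations. Without Cre, no functional sensor transcript is made. Cre recombination between one compatible pair inverts the coding sequence into the sense orientation, and excision between the other pair then locks it there, because the remaining sites are incompatible. A WPRE downstream enhances transcript stability and expression, and an SV40 polyadenylation signal terminates the message.

GCaMP6s is a synthetic GCaMP3 derivative (variant 641) carrying seven substitutions, and the record describes it as an ultrasensitive calcium sensor. The construct is used to produce AAV for strong expression restricted to Cre-expressing cell populations, typically for imaging neuronal activity.
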