Features (pLannotate 1.2.2; 22 found; start..end, strand, type, name):
    191..439     +  enhancer       CMV enhancer (fragment): human cytomegalovirus immediate early enhancer
    441..718     +  promoter       chicken β-actin promoter: No description available
    719..854     +  intron         hybrid intron (fragment): hybrid between chicken β-actin (CBA) and minute virus of mice (MMV) introns (Gray et al., 2011)
    943..1073    +  intron         chimeric intron (fragment): chimera between introns from chicken β-actin and rabbit β-globin
   1071..1136    +  CDS            HBB (fragment): HBB_LEPEU - Experimental evidence at protein level: Swiss-Prot protein existence level 1. Involved in oxygen transport from the lung to the various peripheral tissues. From Lepus europaeus (European hare).
   1135..1168    -  protein_bind   lox2272: Cre-mediated recombination occurs in the 8-bp core sequence (GGATACTT). lox2272 sites are compatible with each other, but incompatible with loxP or loxN sites (Lee and Saito, 1988). Cre recombinase
   1231..1264    -  protein_bind   loxP: Cre-mediated recombination occurs in the 8-bp core sequence (GCATACAT). Cre recombinase
   1275..2627    -  CDS            GCaMP6s: improved fluorescent protein-based calcium sensor (Chen et al., 2013)
   2644..2677    +  protein_bind   lox2272: Cre-mediated recombination occurs in the 8-bp core sequence (GGATACTT). lox2272 sites are compatible with each other, but incompatible with loxP or loxN sites (Lee and Saito, 1988). Cre recombinase
   2748..2781    +  protein_bind   loxP: Cre-mediated recombination occurs in the 8-bp core sequence (GCATACAT). Cre recombinase
   2799..2823    +  misc_feature   MCS (fragment): pBluescript multiple cloning site
   2823..3411    +  misc_feature   WPRE: woodchuck hepatitis virus posttranscriptional regulatory element
   3454..3575    -  polyA_signal   SV40 poly(A) signal: SV40 polyadenylation signal
   3598..3666    -  CDS            large T antigen (fragment): large T antigen from SV40 (simian virus 40)
   3737..3870    +  repeat_region  AAV2 ITR: inverted terminal repeat of adeno-associated virus serotype 2 inverted
   3864..3920    -  CDS            lacI (fragment): lac repressor; lacI; The lac repressor binds to the lac operator to inhibit transcription in E. coli. This inhibition can be relieved by adding lactose or isopropyl-β-D-thiogalactopyranoside (IPTG).
   4103..4691    -  rep_origin     ori: high-copy-number ColE1/pMB1/pBR322/pUC origin of replication
   4862..5722    -  CDS            AmpR: β-lactamase; bla; confers resistance to ampicillin, carbenicillin, and related antibiotics
   5723..5827    -  promoter       AmpR promoter: bla
   5880..6308    -  rep_origin     f1 ori (sequence partly withheld): f1 bacteriophage origin of replication; arrow indicates direction of (+) strand synthesis
   6313..3       -  CDS            lacZα (fragment) (across the origin): LacZα fragment of β-galactosidase; lacZ fragment
   6377..130     -  repeat_region  AAV2 ITR (fragment) (across the origin): inverted terminal repeat of adeno-associated virus serotype 2 inverted
>Addgene plasmid #100842 | pAAV.CAG.Flex.GCaMP6s.WPRE.SV40 | addgene full sequence | sequence record 201975 | Addgene NGS Result
CTGCGCGCTCGCTCGCTCACTGAGGCCGCCCGGGCAAAGCCCGGGCGTCGGGCGACCTTTGGTCGCCCGG
CCTCAGTGAGCGAGCGAGCGCGCAGAGAGGGAGTGGCCAACTCCATCACTAGGGGTTCCTTGTAGTTAAT
GATTAACCCGCCATGCTACTTATCTACGTAGCCATGCTCTAGGAAGAGTACCATTGACGTCAATAATGAC
GTATGTTCCCATAGTAACGCCAATAGGGACTTTCCATTGACGTCAATGGGTGGAGTATTTACGGTAAACT
GCCCACTTGGCAGTACATCAAGTGTATCATATGCCAAGTACGCCCCCTATTGACGTCAATGACGGTAAAT
GGCCCGCCTGGCATTATGCCCAGTACATGACCTTATGGGACTTTCCTACTTGGCAGTACATCTACGTATT
AGTCATCGCTATTACCATGGTCGAGGTGAGCCCCACGTTCTGCTTCACTCTCCCCATCTCCCCCCCCTCC
CCACCCCCAATTTTGTATTTATTTATTTTTTAATTATTTTGTGCAGCGATGGGGGCGGGGGGGGGGGGGG
GNCGCGCGCCAGGCGGGGCGGGGCGGGGCGAGGGGCGGGGCGGGGCGAGGCGGAGAGGTGCGGCGGCAGC
CAATCAGAGCGGCGCGCTCCGAAAGTTTCCTTTTATGGCGAGGCGGCGGCGGCGGCGGCCCTATAAAAAG
CGAAGCGCGCGGCGGGCGGGAGTCGCTGCGCGCTGCCTTCGCCCCGTGCCCCGCTCCGCCGCCGCCTCGC
GCCGCCCGCCCCGGCTCTGACTGACCGCGTTACTCCCACAGGTGAGCGGGCGGGACGGCCCTTCTCCTCC
GGGCTGTAATTAGCGCTTGGTTTAATGACGGCTTGTTTCTTTTCTGTGGCTGCGTGAAAGCCTTGAGGGG
CTCCGGGAGGGCCCTTTGTGCGGGGGGAGCGGCTCGGGGCTGTCCGCGGGGGGACGGCTGCCTTCGGGGG
GGACGGGGCAGGGCGGGGTTCGGCTTCTGGCGTGTGACCGGCGGCTCTAGAGCCTCTGCTAACCATGTTC
ATGCCTTCTTCTTTTTCCTACAGCTCCTGGGCAACGTGCTGGTTATTGTGCTGTCTCATCATTTTGGCAA
AGAATTGGATCCCCATAACTTCGTATAAAGTATCCTATACGAAGTTATATCAAAATAGGAAGACCAATGC
TTCACCATCGACCCGAATTGCCAAGCATCACCATCGACCCATAACTTCGTATAATGTATGCTATACGAAG
TTATACTAGAGCTTTCACTTCGCTGTCATCATTTGTACAAACTCTTCGTAGTTTACCTGACCATCCCCAT
CGATGTCTGCTTCCCTGATCATTTCATCAACCTCTTCATCTGTTAACTTCTCTCCAAGGTTTGTCATCAC
GTGGCGAAGCTCTGCTGCACTGATGTAGCCATTGCCATCCTTATCAAACACACCGAACGCTTCTCTAATT
TCTTCTTCCGTGTCCCTGTATTTCATTTTTCTTGCCATCATTGTCAGGAACTCAGGGAAGTCGATTGTGC
CGTCACCGTCGGCATCTACTTCATTGATCATGTCCTGCAGCTCTGCTTCTGTGGGGTTCTGCCCCAGAGA
CCGCATCACCGTCCCCAGCTCCTTGGTTGTTATTGTCCCATCCCCGTCCTTGTCAAATAGGGAGAAAGCC
TCTTTAAATTCTGCGATCTGCTCTTCAGTCAGTTGGTCCGGCAGGTTGTACTCCAGCTTGTGCCCCAGGA
TGTTGCCGTCCTCCTTGAAGTCGATGCCCTTCAGCTCGATGCGGTTCACCAGGGTGTCGCCCTCGAACTT
CACCTCGGCGCGGGTCTTGTAGTTGCCGTCGTCCTTGAAGAAGATGGTGCGCTCCTGGATGTAGCCTTCG
GGCATGGCGGACTTGAAGAAGTCGTGCTGCTTCATGTGGTCGGGGTAGCGGCTGAAGCACTGCACGCCGT
AGGTCAGGGTGGTCACGAGGGTGGGCCAGGGCACGGGCAGCTTGCCGGTGGTGCAGATGAACTTCAGGGT
CAGCTTGCCGTAGGTGGCATCGCCCTCACCCTCGCCGGACACGCTGAACTTGTGGCCGTTTACGTCGCCG
TCCAGCTCGACCAGGATGGGCACCACCCCGGTGAACAGCTCCTCGCCCTTGCTCACCATGCTCCCTCCGG
TACCGCCCTTGTACAGCTCGTCCATGCCGAGAGTGATCCCGGCGGCGGTCACGAACTCCAGCAGGACCAT
GTGATCGCGCTTCTCGTTGGGGTCTTTCGAAAGTTTGGACTGCACGCTCAGGTAGTGGTTGTCGGGCAGC
AGCACGGGGCCGTCGCCGATGGGGGTGTTCTGCTGGTAGTGGTAGGCGAGCTGCACGCCGCCGTCCTCGA
TGTTGTGGCGGATGTGGAAGTTCGCCTTGATGCCGTTCTTCTGCTTGTCGGCCTTGATATAGACGTTCTC
GAGTGAGCTCAGCCGACCTATAGCTCTGACTGCGTGACCTGTCTTATTCCACTTACGACGTGATGAGTCG
ACCATGGTGGCGAGATCCTTATCGTCATCGTCGTACAGATCCCGACCCATTTGCTGTCCACCAGTCATGC
TAGCCATACCATGATGATGATGATGATGAGAACCCATGGTGGCGGATCCTAGTATAACTTCGTATAGGAT
ACTTTATACGAAGTTATCATTGGGATTCTTCCTATTTTGATCCAAGCATCACCATCGACCCTCTAGTCCA
GATCTCACCATCGACCCATAACTTCGTATAGCATACATTATACGAAGTTATGTCCCTCGAAGAGGTTCGA
ATTCGATATCAAGCTTATCGATAATCAACCTCTGGATTACAAAATTTGTGAAAGATTGACTGGTATTCTT
AACTATGTTGCTCCTTTTACGCTATGTGGATACGCTGCTTTAATGCCTTTGTATCATGCTATTGCTTCCC
GTATGGCTTTCATTTTCTCCTCCTTGTATAAATCCTGGTTGCTGTCTCTTTATGAGGAGTTGTGGCCCGT
TGTCAGGCAACGTGGCGTGGTGTGCACTGTGTTTGCTGACGCAACCCCCACTGGTTGGGGCATTGCCACC
ACCTGTCAGCTCCTTTCCGGGACTTTCGCTTTCCCCCTCCCTATTGCCACGGCGGAACTCATCGCCGCCT
GCCTTGCCCGCTGCTGGACAGGGGCTCGGCTGTTGGGCACTGACAATTCCGTGGTGTTGTCGGGGAAATC
ATCGTCCTTTCCTTGGCTGCTCGCCTGTGTTGCCACCTGGATTCTGCGCGGGACGTCCTTCTGCTACGTC
CCTTCGGCCCTCAATCCAGCGGACCTTCCTTCCCGCGGCCTGCTGCCGGCTCTGCGGCCTCTTCCGCGTC
TTCGCCTTCGCCCTCAGACGAGTCGGATCTCCCTTTGGGCCGCCTCCCCGCATCGATACCGTCGACCCGG
GCGGCCGCTTCGAGCAGACATGATAAGATACATTGATGAGTTTGGACAAACCACAACTAGAATGCAGTGA
AAAAAATGCTTTATTTGTGAAATTTGTGATGCTATTGCTTTATTTGTAACCATTATAAGCTGCAATAAAC
AAGTTAACAACAACAATTGCATTCATTTTATGTTTCAGGTTCAGGGGGAGATGTGGGAGGTTTTTTAAAG
CAAGTAAAACCTCTACAAATGTGGTAAAATCGATAAGGATCTTCCTAGAGCATGGCTACGTAGATAAGTA
GCATGGCGGGTTAATCATTAACTACAAGGAACCCCTAGTGATGGAGTTGGCCACTCCCTCTCTGCGCGCT
CGCTCGCTCACTGAGGCCGGGCGACCAAAGGTCGSCCGACGCCCGGGCTTTGCCCGGGCGGCCTCAGTGA
GCGAGCGAGCGCGCAGCTGCATTAATGAATCGGCCAACGCGCGGGGAGAGGCGGTTTGCGTATTGGGCGC
TCTTCCGCTTCCTCGCTCACTGACTCGCTGCGCTCGGTCGTTCGGCTGCGGCGAGCGGTATCAGCTCACT
CAAAGGCGGTAATACGGTTATCCACAGAATCAGGGGATAACGCAGGAAAGAACATGTGAGCAAAAGGCCA
GCAAAAGGCCAGGAACCGTAAAAAGGCCGCGTTGCTGGCGTTTTTCCATAGGCTCCGCCCCCCTGACGAG
CATCACAAAAATCGACGCTCAAGTCAGAGGTGGCGAAACCCGACAGGACTATAAAGATACCAGGCGTTTC
CCCCTGGAAGCTCCCTCGTGCGCTCTCCTGTTCCGACCCTGCCGCTTACCGGATACCTGTCCGCCTTTCT
CCCTTCGGGAAGCGTGGCGCTTTCTCATAGCTCACGCTGTAGGTATCTCAGTTCGGTGTAGGTCGTTCGC
TCCAAGCTGGGCTGTGTGCACGAACCCCCCGTTCAGCCCGACCGCTGCGCCTTATCCGGTAACTATCGTC
TTGAGTCCAACCCGGTAAGACACGACTTATCGCCACTGGCAGCAGCCACTGGTAACAGGATTAGCAGAGC
GAGGTATGTAGGCGGTGCTACAGAGTTCTTGAAGTGGTGGCCTAACTACGGCTACACTAGAAGAACAGTA
TTTGGTATCTGCGCTCTGCTGAAGCCAGTTACCTTCGGAAAAAGAGTTGGTAGCTCTTGATCCGGCAAAC
AAACCACCGCTGGTAGCGGTGGTTTTTTTGTTTGCAAGCAGCAGATTACGCGCAGAAAAAAAGGATCTCA
AGAAGATCCTTTGATCTTTTCTACGGGGTCTGACGCTCAGTGGAACGAAAACTCACGTTAAGGGATTTTG
GTCATGAGATTATCAAAAAGGATCTTCACCTAGATCCTTTTAAATTAAAAATGAAGTTTTAAATCAATCT
AAAGTATATATGAGTAAACTTGGTCTGACAGTTACCAATGCTTAATCAGTGAGGCACCTATCTCAGCGAT
CTGTCTATTTCGTTCATCCATAGTTGCCTGACTCCCCGTCGTGTAGATAACTACGATACGGGAGGGCTTA
CCATCTGGCCCCAGTGCTGCAATGATACCGCGAGACCCACGCTCACCGGCTCCAGATTTATCAGCAATAA
ACCAGCCAGCCGGAAGGGCCGAGCGCAGAAGTGGTCCTGCAACTTTATCCGCCTCCATCCAGTCTATTAA
TTGTTGCCGGGAAGCTAGAGTAAGTAGTTCGCCAGTTAATAGTTTGCGCAACGTTGTTGCCATTGCTACA
GGCATCGTGGTGTCACGCTCGTCGTTTGGTATGGCTTCATTCAGCTCCGGTTCCCAACGATCAAGGCGAG
TTACATGATCCCCCATGTTGTGCAAAAAAGCGGTTAGCTCCTTCGGTCCTCCGATCGTTGTCAGAAGTAA
GTTGGCCGCAGTGTTATCACTCATGGTTATGGCAGCACTGCATAATTCTCTTACTGTCATGCCATCCGTA
AGATGCTTTTCTGTGACTGGTGAGTACTCAACCAAGTCATTCTGAGAATAGTGTATGCGGCGACCGAGTT
GCTCTTGCCCGGCGTCAATACGGGATAATACCGCGCCACATAGCAGAACTTTAAAAGTGCTCATCATTGG
AAAACGTTCTTCGGGGCGAAAACTCTCAAGGATCTTACCGCTGTTGAGATCCAGTTCGATGTAACCCACT
CGTGCACCCAACTGATCTTCAGCATCTTTTACTTTCACCAGCGTTTCTGGGTGAGCAAAAACAGGAAGGC
AAAATGCCGCAAAAAAGGGAATAAGGGCGACACGGAAATGTTGAATACTCATACTCTTCCTTTTTCAATA
TTATTGAAGCATTTATCAGGGTTATTGTCTCATGAGCGGATACATATTTGAATGTATTTAGAAAAATAAA
CAAATAGGGGTTCCGCGCACATTTCCCCGAAAAGTGCCACCTAAATTGTAAGCGTTAATATTTTGTTAAA
ATTCGCGTTAAATTTTTGTTAAATCAGCTCATTTTTTAACCAATAGGCCGAAATCGGCAAAATCCCTTAT
AAATCAAAAGAATAGACCGAGATAGGGT
[37 nt withheld, positions 5979-6015]
AAAGAACGTGGACTCCAACGTCAAAGG
[49 nt withheld, positions 6043-6091]
T
[91 nt withheld, positions 6093-6183]
G
[124 nt withheld, positions 6185-6308]
CCCATTCGCCATTCAGGCTGCGCAACTGTTGGGAAGGGCGATCGGTGCGGGCCTCTTCGCTATTACGCCA
G
