Features (pLannotate 1.2.2; 22 found; start..end, strand, type, name):
    191..439     +  enhancer       CMV enhancer (fragment): human cytomegalovirus immediate early enhancer
    441..718     +  promoter       chicken β-actin promoter: No description available
    719..854     +  intron         hybrid intron (fragment): hybrid between chicken β-actin (CBA) and minute virus of mice (MMV) introns (Gray et al., 2011)
    943..1073    +  intron         chimeric intron (fragment): chimera between introns from chicken β-actin and rabbit β-globin
   1071..1136    +  CDS            HBB (fragment): HBB_LEPEU - Experimental evidence at protein level: Swiss-Prot protein existence level 1. Involved in oxygen transport from the lung to the various peripheral tissues. From Lepus europaeus (European hare).
   1135..1168    -  protein_bind   lox2272: Cre-mediated recombination occurs in the 8-bp core sequence (GGATACTT). lox2272 sites are compatible with each other, but incompatible with loxP or loxN sites (Lee and Saito, 1988). Cre recombinase
   1231..1264    -  protein_bind   loxP: Cre-mediated recombination occurs in the 8-bp core sequence (GCATACAT). Cre recombinase
   1275..2627    -  CDS            GCaMP6s: improved fluorescent protein-based calcium sensor (Chen et al., 2013)
   2644..2677    +  protein_bind   lox2272: Cre-mediated recombination occurs in the 8-bp core sequence (GGATACTT). lox2272 sites are compatible with each other, but incompatible with loxP or loxN sites (Lee and Saito, 1988). Cre recombinase
   2748..2781    +  protein_bind   loxP: Cre-mediated recombination occurs in the 8-bp core sequence (GCATACAT). Cre recombinase
   2799..2823    +  misc_feature   MCS (fragment): pBluescript multiple cloning site
   2823..3411    +  misc_feature   WPRE: woodchuck hepatitis virus posttranscriptional regulatory element
   3454..3575    -  polyA_signal   SV40 poly(A) signal: SV40 polyadenylation signal
   3598..3666    -  CDS            large T antigen (fragment): large T antigen from SV40 (simian virus 40)
   3737..3870    +  repeat_region  AAV2 ITR: inverted terminal repeat of adeno-associated virus serotype 2 inverted
   3864..3920    -  CDS            lacI (fragment): lac repressor; lacI; The lac repressor binds to the lac operator to inhibit transcription in E. coli. This inhibition can be relieved by adding lactose or isopropyl-β-D-thiogalactopyranoside (IPTG).
   4103..4691    -  rep_origin     ori: high-copy-number ColE1/pMB1/pBR322/pUC origin of replication
   4862..5722    -  CDS            AmpR: β-lactamase; bla; confers resistance to ampicillin, carbenicillin, and related antibiotics
   5723..5827    -  promoter       AmpR promoter: bla
   5880..6308    -  rep_origin     f1 ori (sequence partly withheld): f1 bacteriophage origin of replication; arrow indicates direction of (+) strand synthesis
   6313..3       -  CDS            lacZα (fragment) (across the origin): LacZα fragment of β-galactosidase; lacZ fragment
   6377..130     -  repeat_region  AAV2 ITR (fragment) (across the origin): inverted terminal repeat of adeno-associated virus serotype 2 inverted
>Addgene plasmid #100842 | pAAV.CAG.Flex.GCaMP6s.WPRE.SV40 | analyzer sequence | sequence record 189736
CTGCGCGCTCGCTCGCTCACTGAGGCCGCCCGGGCAAAGCCCGGGCGTCGGGCGACCTTTGGTCGCCCGG
CCTCAGTGAGCGAGCGAGCGCGCAGAGAGGGAGTGGCCAACTCCATCACTAGGGGTTCCTTGTAGTTAAT
GATTAACCCGCCATGCTACTTATCTACGTAGCCATGCTCTAGGAAGAGTACCATTGACGTCAATAATGAC
GTATGTTCCCATAGTAACGCCAATAGGGACTTTCCATTGACGTCAATGGGTGGAGTATTTACGGTAAACT
GCCCACTTGGCAGTACATCAAGTGTATCATATGCCAAGTACGCCCCCTATTGACGTCAATGACGGTAAAT
GGCCCGCCTGGCATTATGCCCAGTACATGACCTTATGGGACTTTCCTACTTGGCAGTACATCTACGTATT
AGTCATCGCTATTACCATGGTCGAGGTGAGCCCCACGTTCTGCTTCACTCTCCCCATCTCCCCCCCCTCC
CCACCCCCAATTTTGTATTTATTTATTTTTTAATTATTTTGTGCAGCGATGGGGGCGGGGGGGGGGGGGG
GGCGCGCGCCAGGCGGGGCGGGGCGGGGCGAGGGGCGGGGCGGGGCGAGGCGGAGAGGTGCGGCGGCAGC
CAATCAGAGCGGCGCGCTCCGAAAGTTTCCTTTTATGGCGAGGCGGCGGCGGCGGCGGCCCTATAAAAAG
CGAAGCGCGCGGCGGGCGGGAGTCGCTGCGCGCTGCCTTCGCCCCGTGCCCCGCTCCGCCGCCGCCTCGC
GCCGCCCGCCCCGGCTCTGACTGACCGCGTTACTCCCACAGGTGAGCGGGCGGGACGGCCCTTCTCCTCC
GGGCTGTAATTAGCGCTTGGTTTAATGACGGCTTGTTTCTTTTCTGTGGCTGCGTGAAAGCCTTGAGGGG
CTCCGGGAGGGCCCTTTGTGCGGGGGGAGCGGCTCGGGGCTGTCCGCGGGGGGACGGCTGCCTTCGGGGG
GGACGGGGCAGGGCGGGGTTCGGCTTCTGGCGTGTGACCGGCGGCTCTAGAGCCTCTGCTAACCATGTTC
ATGCCTTCTTCTTTTTCCTACAGCTCCTGGGCAACGTGCTGGTTATTGTGCTGTCTCATCATTTTGGCAA
AGAATTGGATCCCCATAACTTCGTATAAAGTATCCTATACGAAGTTATATCAAAATAGGAAGACCAATGC
TTCACCATCGACCCGAATTGCCAAGCATCACCATCGACCCATAACTTCGTATAATGTATGCTATACGAAG
TTATACTAGAGCTTTCACTTCGCTGTCATCATTTGTACAAACTCTTCGTAGTTTACCTGACCATCCCCAT
CGATGTCTGCTTCCCTGATCATTTCATCAACCTCTTCATCTGTTAACTTCTCTCCAAGGTTTGTCATCAC
GTGGCGAAGCTCTGCTGCACTGATGTAGCCATTGCCATCCTTATCAAACACACCGAACGCTTCTCTAATT
TCTTCTTCCGTGTCCCTGTATTTCATTTTTCTTGCCATCATTGTCAGGAACTCAGGGAAGTCGATTGTGC
CGTCACCGTCGGCATCTACTTCATTGATCATGTCCTGCAGCTCTGCTTCTGTGGGGTTCTGCCCCAGAGA
CCGCATCACCGTCCCCAGCTCCTTGGTTGTTATTGTCCCATCCCCGTCCTTGTCAAATAGGGAGAAAGCC
TCTTTAAATTCTGCGATCTGCTCTTCAGTCAGTTGGTCCGGCAGGTTGTACTCCAGCTTGTGCCCCAGGA
TGTTGCCGTCCTCCTTGAAGTCGATGCCCTTCAGCTCGATGCGGTTCACCAGGGTGTCGCCCTCGAACTT
CACCTCGGCGCGGGTCTTGTAGTTGCCGTCGTCCTTGAAGAAGATGGTGCGCTCCTGGATGTAGCCTTCG
GGCATGGCGGACTTGAAGAAGTCGTGCTGCTTCATGTGGTCGGGGTAGCGGCTGAAGCACTGCACGCCGT
AGGTCAGGGTGGTCACGAGGGTGGGCCAGGGCACGGGCAGCTTGCCGGTGGTGCAGATGAACTTCAGGGT
CAGCTTGCCGTAGGTGGCATCGCCCTCACCCTCGCCGGACACGCTGAACTTGTGGCCGTTTACGTCGCCG
TCCAGCTCGACCAGGATGGGCACCACCCCGGTGAACAGCTCCTCGCCCTTGCTCACCATGCTCCCTCCGG
TACCGCCCTTGTACAGCTCGTCCATGCCGAGAGTGATCCCGGCGGCGGTCACGAACTCCAGCAGGACCAT
GTGATCGCGCTTCTCGTTGGGGTCTTTCGAAAGTTTGGACTGCACGCTCAGGTAGTGGTTGTCGGGCAGC
AGCACGGGGCCGTCGCCGATGGGGGTGTTCTGCTGGTAGTGGTAGGCGAGCTGCACGCCGCCGTCCTCGA
TGTTGTGGCGGATGTGGAAGTTCGCCTTGATGCCGTTCTTCTGCTTGTCGGCCTTGATATAGACGTTCTC
GAGTGAGCTCAGCCGACCTATAGCTCTGACTGCGTGACCTGTCTTATTCCACTTACGACGTGATGAGTCG
ACCATGGTGGCGAGATCCTTATCGTCATCGTCGTACAGATCCCGACCCATTTGCTGTCCACCAGTCATGC
TAGCCATACCATGATGATGATGATGATGAGAACCCATGGTGGCGGATCCTAGTATAACTTCGTATAGGAT
ACTTTATACGAAGTTATCATTGGGATTCTTCCTATTTTGATCCAAGCATCACCATCGACCCTCTAGTCCA
GATCTCACCATCGACCCATAACTTCGTATAGCATACATTATACGAAGTTATGTCCCTCGAAGAGGTTCGA
ATTCGATATCAAGCTTATCGATAATCAACCTCTGGATTACAAAATTTGTGAAAGATTGACTGGTATTCTT
AACTATGTTGCTCCTTTTACGCTATGTGGATACGCTGCTTTAATGCCTTTGTATCATGCTATTGCTTCCC
GTATGGCTTTCATTTTCTCCTCCTTGTATAAATCCTGGTTGCTGTCTCTTTATGAGGAGTTGTGGCCCGT
TGTCAGGCAACGTGGCGTGGTGTGCACTGTGTTTGCTGACGCAACCCCCACTGGTTGGGGCATTGCCACC
ACCTGTCAGCTCCTTTCCGGGACTTTCGCTTTCCCCCTCCCTATTGCCACGGCGGAACTCATCGCCGCCT
GCCTTGCCCGCTGCTGGACAGGGGCTCGGCTGTTGGGCACTGACAATTCCGTGGTGTTGTCGGGGAAATC
ATCGTCCTTTCCTTGGCTGCTCGCCTGTGTTGCCACCTGGATTCTGCGCGGGACGTCCTTCTGCTACGTC
CCTTCGGCCCTCAATCCAGCGGACCTTCCTTCCCGCGGCCTGCTGCCGGCTCTGCGGCCTCTTCCGCGTC
TTCGCCTTCGCCCTCAGACGAGTCGGATCTCCCTTTGGGCCGCCTCCCCGCATCGATACCGTCGACCCGG
GCGGCCGCTTCGAGCAGACATGATAAGATACATTGATGAGTTTGGACAAACCACAACTAGAATGCAGTGA
AAAAAATGCTTTATTTGTGAAATTTGTGATGCTATTGCTTTATTTGTAACCATTATAAGCTGCAATAAAC
AAGTTAACAACAACAATTGCATTCATTTTATGTTTCAGGTTCAGGGGGAGATGTGGGAGGTTTTTTAAAG
CAAGTAAAACCTCTACAAATGTGGTAAAATCGATAAGGATCTTCCTAGAGCATGGCTACGTAGATAAGTA
GCATGGCGGGTTAATCATTAACTACAAGGAACCCCTAGTGATGGAGTTGGCCACTCCCTCTCTGCGCGCT
CGCTCGCTCACTGAGGCCGGGCGACCAAAGGTCGCCCGACGCCCGGGCTTTGCCCGGGCGGCCTCAGTGA
GCGAGCGAGCGCGCAGCTGCATTAATGAATCGGCCAACGCGCGGGGAGAGGCGGTTTGCGTATTGGGCGC
TCTTCCGCTTCCTCGCTCACTGACTCGCTGCGCTCGGTCGTTCGGCTGCGGCGAGCGGTATCAGCTCACT
CAAAGGCGGTAATACGGTTATCCACAGAATCAGGGGATAACGCAGGAAAGAACATGTGAGCAAAAGGCCA
GCAAAAGGCCAGGAACCGTAAAAAGGCCGCGTTGCTGGCGTTTTTCCATAGGCTCCGCCCCCCTGACGAG
CATCACAAAAATCGACGCTCAAGTCAGAGGTGGCGAAACCCGACAGGACTATAAAGATACCAGGCGTTTC
CCCCTGGAAGCTCCCTCGTGCGCTCTCCTGTTCCGACCCTGCCGCTTACCGGATACCTGTCCGCCTTTCT
CCCTTCGGGAAGCGTGGCGCTTTCTCATAGCTCACGCTGTAGGTATCTCAGTTCGGTGTAGGTCGTTCGC
TCCAAGCTGGGCTGTGTGCACGAACCCCCCGTTCAGCCCGACCGCTGCGCCTTATCCGGTAACTATCGTC
TTGAGTCCAACCCGGTAAGACACGACTTATCGCCACTGGCAGCAGCCACTGGTAACAGGATTAGCAGAGC
GAGGTATGTAGGCGGTGCTACAGAGTTCTTGAAGTGGTGGCCTAACTACGGCTACACTAGAAGAACAGTA
TTTGGTATCTGCGCTCTGCTGAAGCCAGTTACCTTCGGAAAAAGAGTTGGTAGCTCTTGATCCGGCAAAC
AAACCACCGCTGGTAGCGGTGGTTTTTTTGTTTGCAAGCAGCAGATTACGCGCAGAAAAAAAGGATCTCA
AGAAGATCCTTTGATCTTTTCTACGGGGTCTGACGCTCAGTGGAACGAAAACTCACGTTAAGGGATTTTG
GTCATGAGATTATCAAAAAGGATCTTCACCTAGATCCTTTTAAATTAAAAATGAAGTTTTAAATCAATCT
AAAGTATATATGAGTAAACTTGGTCTGACAGTTACCAATGCTTAATCAGTGAGGCACCTATCTCAGCGAT
CTGTCTATTTCGTTCATCCATAGTTGCCTGACTCCCCGTCGTGTAGATAACTACGATACGGGAGGGCTTA
CCATCTGGCCCCAGTGCTGCAATGATACCGCGAGACCCACGCTCACCGGCTCCAGATTTATCAGCAATAA
ACCAGCCAGCCGGAAGGGCCGAGCGCAGAAGTGGTCCTGCAACTTTATCCGCCTCCATCCAGTCTATTAA
TTGTTGCCGGGAAGCTAGAGTAAGTAGTTCGCCAGTTAATAGTTTGCGCAACGTTGTTGCCATTGCTACA
GGCATCGTGGTGTCACGCTCGTCGTTTGGTATGGCTTCATTCAGCTCCGGTTCCCAACGATCAAGGCGAG
TTACATGATCCCCCATGTTGTGCAAAAAAGCGGTTAGCTCCTTCGGTCCTCCGATCGTTGTCAGAAGTAA
GTTGGCCGCAGTGTTATCACTCATGGTTATGGCAGCACTGCATAATTCTCTTACTGTCATGCCATCCGTA
AGATGCTTTTCTGTGACTGGTGAGTACTCAACCAAGTCATTCTGAGAATAGTGTATGCGGCGACCGAGTT
GCTCTTGCCCGGCGTCAATACGGGATAATACCGCGCCACATAGCAGAACTTTAAAAGTGCTCATCATTGG
AAAACGTTCTTCGGGGCGAAAACTCTCAAGGATCTTACCGCTGTTGAGATCCAGTTCGATGTAACCCACT
CGTGCACCCAACTGATCTTCAGCATCTTTTACTTTCACCAGCGTTTCTGGGTGAGCAAAAACAGGAAGGC
AAAATGCCGCAAAAAAGGGAATAAGGGCGACACGGAAATGTTGAATACTCATACTCTTCCTTTTTCAATA
TTATTGAAGCATTTATCAGGGTTATTGTCTCATGAGCGGATACATATTTGAATGTATTTAGAAAAATAAA
CAAATAGGGGTTCCGCGCACATTTCCCCGAAAAGTGCCACCTAAATTGTAAGCGTTAATATTTTGTTAAA
ATTCGCGTTAAATTTTTGTTAAATCAGCTCATTTTTTAACCAATAGGCCGAAATCGGCAAAATCCCTTAT
AAATCAAAAGAATAGACCGAGATAGGGT
[37 nt withheld, positions 5979-6015]
AAAGAACGTGGACTCCAACGTCAAAGG
[49 nt withheld, positions 6043-6091]
T
[91 nt withheld, positions 6093-6183]
G
[124 nt withheld, positions 6185-6308]
CCCATTCGCCATTCAGGCTGCGCAACTGTTGGGAAGGGCGATCGGTGCGGGCCTCTTCGCTATTACGCCA
G
